>Addgene plasmid #41118 | pOPINMSYB | depositor full sequence | sequence record 54671 | pOPINMSYB sequence 5905 bps
TCCTGCATCTTTTAATCAAATCCCAAGATGTGTATAAACGCGCCGGTATGTACAGGAAGAGGTTTATACT
AAACTGTTACATTGCAAACGTGGTTTCGTGTGCCAAGTGTGAAAACCGATGTTTAATCAAGGCTCTGACG
CATTTCTACAACCACGACTCCAAGTGTGTGGGTGAAGTCATGCATCTTTTAATCAAATCCCAAGATGTGT
ATAAACCACCAAACTGCCAAAAAATGAAAACTGTCGACAAGCTCTGTCCGTTTGCTGGCAACTGCAAGGG
TCTCAATCCTATTTGTAATTATTGAATAATAAAACAATTATAAATGTCAAATTTGTTTTTTATTAACGAT
ACAAACCAAACGCAACAAGAACATTTGTAGTATTATCTATAATTGAAAACGCGTAGTTATAATCGCTGAG
GTAATATTTAAAATCATTTTCAAATGATTCACAGTTAATTTGCGACAATATAATTTTATTTTCACATAAA
CTAGACGCCTTGTCGTCTTCTTCTTCGTATTCCTTCTCTTTTTCATTTTTCTCTTCATAAAAATTAACAT
AGTTATTATCGTATCCATATATGTATCTATCGTATAGAGTAAATTTTTTGTTGTCATAAATATATATGTC
TTTTTTAATGGGGTGTATAGTACCGCTGCGCATAGTTTTTCTGTAATTTACAACAGTGCTATTTTCTGGT
AGTTCTTCGGAGTGTGTTGCTTTAATTATTAAATTTATATAATCAATGAATTTGGGATCGTCGGTTTTGT
ACAATATGTTGCCGGCATAGTACGCAGCTTCTTCTAGTTCAATTACACCATTTTTTAGCAGCACCGGATT
AACATAACTTTCCAAAATGTTGTACGAACCGTTAAACAAAAACAGTTCACCTCCCTTTTCTATACTATTG
TCTGCGAGCAGTTGTTTGTTGTTAAAAATAACAGCCATTGTAATGAGACGCACAAACTAATATCACAAAC
TGGAAATGTCTATCAATATATAGTTGCTGATGGCCGGCCGTAATGAGACGCACAAACTAATATCACAAAC
TGGAAATGTCTATCAATATATAGTTGCTCTAGTTATTAATAGTAATCAATTACGGGGTCATTAGTTCATA
GCCCATATATGGAGTTCCGCGTTACATAACTTACGGTAAATGGCCCGCCTGGCTGACCGCCCAACGACCC
CCGCCCATTGACGTCAATAATGACGTATGTTCCCATAGTAACGCCAATAGGGACTTTCCATTGACGTCAA
TGGGTGGAGTATTTACGGTAAACTGCCCACTTGGCAGTACATCAAGTGTATCATATGCCAAGTACGCCCC
CTATTGACGTCAATGACGGTAAATGGCCCGCCTGGCATTATGCCCAGTACATGACCTTATGGGACTTTCC
TACTTGGCAGTACATCTACGTATTAGTCATCGCTATTACCATGCATGGTCGAGGTGAGCCCCACGTTCTG
CTTCACTCTCCCCATCTCCCCCCCCTCCCCACCCCCAATTTTGTATTTATTTATTTTTTAATTATTTTGT
GCAGCGATGGGGGCGGGGGGGGGGGGGGGGCGCGCGCCAGGCGGGGCGGGGCGGGGCGAGGGGCGGGGCG
GGGCGAGGCGGAGAGGTGCGGCGGCAGCCAATCAGAGCGGCGCGCTCCGAAAGTTTCCTTTTATGGCGAG
GCGGCGGCGGCGGCGGCCCTATAAAAAGCGAAGCGCGCGGCGGGCGGGAGTCGCTGCGCGCTGCCTTCGC
CCCGTGCCCCGCTCCGCCGCCGCCTCGCGCCGCCCGCCCCGGCTCTGACTGACCGCGTTACTCCCACAGG
TGAGCGGGCGGGACGGCCCTTCTCCTTCGGGCTGTAATTAGCGCTTGGTTTAATGACGGCTTGTTTCTTT
TCTGTGGCTGCGTGAAAGCCTTGAGGGGCTCCGGGAGGGCCCTTTGTGCGGGGGGAGCGGCTCGGGGCTG
TCCGCGGGGGGACGGCTGCCTTCGGGGGGGACGGGGCAGGGCGGGGTTCGGCTTCTGGCGTGTGACCGGC
GGCTCTAGAGCCTCTGCTAACCATGTTCATGCCTTCTTCTTTTTCCTACAGCTCCTGGGCAACGTGCTGG
TTATTGTGCTGTCTCATCATTTTGGCAAAGAATTGGATCGGACCGAAATTAATACGACTCACTATAGGGG
AATTGTGAGCGGATAACAATTCCCCGGAGTTAATCCGGGACCTTTAATTCAACCCAACACAATATATTAT
AGTTAAATAAGAATTATTATCAAATCATTTGTATATTAATTAAAATACTATACTGTAAATTACATTTTAT
TTACAATCAAAGGAGATATACCATGGCACACCATCACCACCATCACACCATGTACGCAACGCTTGAAGAA
GCCATTGACGCTGCACGCGAAGAATTTCTTGCAGACAACCCCGGCATCGACGCCGAAGATGCGAATGTGC
AACAGTTCAATGCCCAAAAATACGTTTTGCAGGACGGCGACATCATGTGGCAAGTTGAGTTTTTTGCCGA
CGAAGGGGAAGAAGGTGAATGTTTACCTATGCTTAGCGGTGAAGCCGCGCAAAGTGTTTTTGATGGCGAC
TATGATGAGATAGAGATACGCCAGGAGTGGCAGGAAGAGAATACATTACATGAATGGGACGAGGGGGAAT
TTCAGCTTGAGCCACCGCTGGATACCGAGGAAGGACGCGCAGCAGCTGATGAGTGGGATGAACGTAGCAG
CGGTCTGGAAGTTCTGTTTCAGGGTACCGTACCGTCGACCCGACTGGAAAGCGGGCAGTGAGCGCAACGC
AATTAATGTGAGTTAGCTCACTCATTAGGCACCCCAGGCTTTACACTTTATGCTTCCGGCTCGTATGTTG
TGTGGAATTGTGAGCGGATAACAATTTCACACAGGAAACAGCTATGACCATGATTACGGATTCACTGGCC
GTCGTTTTACAACGTCGTGACTGGGAAAACCCTGGCGTTACCCAACTTAATCGCCTTGCAGCACATCCCC
CTTTCGCCAGCTGGCGTAATAGCGAAGAGGCCCGCACCGATCGCCCTTCCCAACAGTTGCGCAGCCTGAA
TGGCGAATGGCGCCAAGCTTTCTAGACCAGTTTGTGATTAACCTCAGGTGCAGGCTGCCTATCAGAAGGT
GGTGGCTGGTGTGGCCAATGCCCTGGCTCACAAATACCACTGAGATCGATCTTTTTCCCTCTGCCAAAAA
TTATGGGGACATCATGAAGCCCCTTGAGCATCTGACTTCTGGCTAATAAAGGAAATTTATTTTCATTGCA
ATAGTGTGTTGGAATTTTTTGTGTCTCTCACTCGGAAGGACATATGGGAGGGCAAATCATTTAAAACATC
AGAATGAGTATTTGGTTTAGAGTTTGGCAACATATGCCCATATGTAACTAGCATAACCCCTTGGGGCCTC
TAAACGGGTCTTGAGGGGTTTTTTGCTGAAAGCATGCGGAGGAAATTCTCCTTGAAGTTTCCCTGGTGTT
CAAAGTAAAGGAGTTTGCACCAGACGCACCTCTGTTCACTGGTCCGGCGTATTAAAACACGATACATTGT
TATTAGTACATTTATTAAGCGCTAGATTCTGTGCGTTGTTGATTTACAGACAATTGTTGTACGTATTTTA
ATAATTCATTAAATTTATAATCTTTAGGGTGGTATGTTAGAGCGAAAATCAAATGATTTTCAGCGTCTTT
ATATCTGAATTTAAATATTAAATCCTCAATAGATTTGTAAAATAGGTTTCGATTAGTTTCAAACAAGGGT
TGTTTTTCCGAACCGATGGCTGGACTATCTAATGGATTTTCGCTCAACGCCACAAAACTTGCCAAATCTT
GTAGCAGCAATCTAGCTTTGTCGATATTCGTTTGTGTTTTGTTTTGTAATAAAGGTTCGACGTCGTTCAA
AATATTATGCGCTTTTGTATTTCTTTCATCACTGTCGTTAGTGTACAATTGACTCGACGTAAACACGTTA
AATAGAGCTTGGACATATTTAACATCGGGCGTGTTAGCTTTATTAGGCCGATTATCGTCGTCGTCCCAAC
CCTCGTCGTTAGAAGTTGCTTCCGAAGACGATTTTGCCATAGCCACACGACGCCTATTAATTGTGTCGGC
TAACACGTCCGCGATCAAATTTGTAGTTGAGCTTTTTGGAATTGCGATCGCATAACTTCGTATAGCATAC
ATTATACGAAGTTATAAGCTCGGAACGCTGCGCTCGGTCGTTCGGCTGCGGCGAGCGGTATCAGCTCACT
CAAAGGCGGTAATACGGTTATCCACAGAATCAGGGGATAACGCAGGAAAGAACATGTGAGCAAAAGGCCA
GCAAAAGGCCAGGAACCGTAAAAAGGCCGCGTTGCTGGCGTTTTTCCATAGGCTCCGCCCCCTGACGAGC
ATCACAAAAATCGACGCTCAAGTCAGAGGTGGCGAAACCCGACAGGACTATAAAGATACCAGGCGTTTCC
CCCTGGAAGCTCCCTCGTGCGCTCTCCTGTTCCGACCCTGCCGCTTACCGGATACCTGTCCGCCTTTCTC
CCTTCGGGAAGCGTGGCGCTTTCTCAATGCTCACGCTGTAGGTATCTCAGTTCGGTGTAGGTCGTTCGCT
CCAAGCTGGGCTGTGTGCACGAACCCCCCGTTCAGCCCGACCGCTGCGCCTTATCCGGTAACTATCGTCT
TGAGTCCAACCCGGTAAGACACGACTTATCGCCACTGGCAGCAGCCACTGGTAACAGGATTAGCAGAGCG
AGGTATGTAGGCGGTGCTACAGAGTTCTTGAAGTGGTGGCCTAACTACGGCTACACTAGAAGAACAGTAT
TTGGTATCTGCGCTCTGCTGAAGCCAGTTACCTTCGGAAAAAGAGTTGGTAGCTCTTGATCCGGCAAACA
AACCACCGCTGGTAGCGGTGGTTTTTTTGTTTGCAAGCAGCAGATTACGCGCAGAAAAAAAGGATCTCAA
GAAGATCCTTTGTTACCAATGCTTAATCAGTGAGGCACCTATCTCAGCGATCTGTCTATTTCGTTCATCC
ATAGTTGCCTGACTCCCCGTCGTGTAGATAACTACGATACGGGAGGGCTTACCATCTGGCCCCAGTGCTG
CAATGATACCGCGAGACCCACGCTCACCGGCTCCAGATTTATCAGCAATAAACCAGCCAGCCGGAAGGGC
CGAGCGCAGAAGTGGTCCTGCAACTTTATCCGCCTCCATCCAGTCTATTAATTGTTGCCGGGAAGCTAGA
GTAAGTAGTTCGCCAGTTAATAGTTTGCGCAACGTTGTTGCCATTGCTACAGGCATCGTGGTGTCACGCT
CGTCGTTTGGTATGGCTTCATTCAGCTCCGGTTCCCAACGATCAAGGCGAGTTACATGATCCCCCATGTT
GTGCAAAAAAGCGGTTAGCTCCTTCGGTCCTCCGATCGTTGTCAGAAGTAAGTTGGCCGCAGTGTTATCA
CTCATGGTTATGGCAGCACTGCATAATTCTCTTACTGTCATGCCATCCGTAAGATGCTTTTCTGTGACTG
GTGAGTACTCAACCAAGTCATTCTGAGAATAGTGTATGCGGCGACCGAGTTGCTCTTGCCCGGCGTCAAT
ACGGGATAATACCGCGCCACATAGCAGAACTTTAAAAGTGCTCATCATTGGAAAACGTTCTTCGGGGCGA
AAACTCTCAAGGATCTTACCGCTGTTGAGATCCAGTTCGATGTAACCCACTCGTGCACCCAACTGATCTT
CAGCATCTTTTACTTTCACCAGCGTTTCTGGGTGAGCAAAAACAGGAAGGCAAAATGCCGCAAAAAAGGG
AATAAGGGCGACACGGAAATGTTGAATACTCATACTCTTCCTTTTTCAATATTATTGAAGCATTTATCAG
GGTTATTGTCTCATGTCCGCGCGTT
Features (pLannotate 1.2.2; 23 found; start..end, strand, type, name):
      4..39      +  CDS            lef2 (fragment): baculovirus late expression factor 2
    181..1008    +  misc_recomb    baculovirus recombination region (lef2/ORF603): contains ORF603 and part of lef2
   1020..1078    +  misc_recomb    baculovirus recombination region (ORF603) (fragment): contains ORF603 and part of lef2
   1140..1443    +  enhancer       CMV enhancer: human cytomegalovirus immediate early enhancer
   1449..1726    +  promoter       chicken β-actin promoter: No description available
   1727..1862    +  intron         hybrid intron (fragment): hybrid between chicken β-actin (CBA) and minute virus of mice (MMV) introns (Gray et al., 2011)
   1951..2081    +  intron         chimeric intron (fragment): chimera between introns from chicken β-actin and rabbit β-globin
   2150..2168    +  promoter       T7 promoter: promoter for bacteriophage T7 RNA polymerase
   2169..2193    +  protein_bind   lac operator: The lac repressor binds to the lac operator to inhibit transcription in E. coli. This inhibition can be relieved by adding lactose or isopropyl-β-D-thiogalactopyranoside (IPTG). lac repressor encoded by lacI
   2209..2318    +  promoter       p10 promoter: baculovirus promoter for expression in insect cells
   2357..2725    +  CDS            msyB: MSYB_ECOLI - Protein predicted: Swiss-Prot protein existence level 4. Could participate in the normal pathway of protein export. From Escherichia coli (strain K12).
   2804..2825    +  protein_bind   CAP binding site: CAP binding activates transcription in the presence of cAMP. E. coli catabolite activator protein
   2840..2870    +  promoter       lac promoter: promoter for the E. coli lac operon
   2878..2894    +  protein_bind   lac operator: The lac repressor binds to the lac operator to inhibit transcription in E. coli. This inhibition can be relieved by adding lactose or isopropyl-β-D-thiogalactopyranoside (IPTG). lac repressor encoded by lacI
   2914..3087    +  CDS            lacZα: LacZα fragment of β-galactosidase; lacZ fragment
   3122..3190    +  CDS            HBB (fragment): HBB_PONPY - Experimental evidence at transcript level: Swiss-Prot protein existence level 2. Involved in oxygen transport from the lung to the various peripheral tissues. From Pongo pygmaeus (Bornean orangutan).
   3265..3320    +  polyA_signal   β-globin poly(A) signal: rabbit β-globin polyadenylation signal (Gil and Proudfoot, 1987)
   3408..3455    +  terminator     T7 terminator: transcription terminator for bacteriophage T7 RNA polymerase
   3468..4173    +  misc_recomb    baculovirus recombination region (ORF1629): contains part of ORF1629
   4182..4215    +  protein_bind   loxP: Cre-mediated recombination occurs in the 8-bp core sequence (GCATACAT). Cre recombinase
   4383..4970    -  rep_origin     ori: high-copy-number ColE1/pMB1/pBR322/pUC origin of replication
   4983..5843    -  CDS            AmpR: β-lactamase; bla; confers resistance to ampicillin, carbenicillin, and related antibiotics
   5844..5895    -  promoter       AmpR promoter (fragment): bla
