[The description below was written by a language model from this plasmid's Addgene catalogue record and pLannotate feature annotations shown in this document.]
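Description:
pOPINMSYB is an empty expression backbone derived from pTriEx2, designed so that a single plasmid can drive expression of a cloned gene in E. coli, insect cells and mammalian cells. It is propagated in E. coli through a high-copy ColE1/pUC-type origin and selected with ampicillin via the β-lactamase (AmpR) gene. The record does not give a copy number.

The expression region stacks three promoter systems upstream of the cloning site. A CMV enhancer with the chicken β-actin promoter and associated intron sequences serves mammalian cells. A T7 promoter with an adjacent lac operator allows IPTG-regulated expression in E. coli strains supplying T7 RNA polymerase. The baculovirus p10 promoter serves insect cells. Downstream of these lies the E. coli msyB open reading frame, which acts as an N-terminal fusion partner for the inserted target, in keeping with the multi-tag vector series described in the associated publication. The record does not list other tags or protease cleavage sites.

After msyB comes a lacZα cassette with its own lac promoter, operator and CAP site. It most likely acts as a replaceable stuffer that permits blue/white screening when a gene is introduced by ligation-independent cloning. Transcripts are terminated by a rabbit β-globin poly(A) signal and a T7 terminator.

The whole cassette is flanked by baculovirus recombination regions (lef2/ORF603 and ORF1629), which allow transfer into a baculovirus genome by homologous recombination to make recombinant virus. A single loxP site is also present. The depositor notes a minor gap between the reference and quality-control sequences that does not affect the msyB reading frame. The vector is typically used for parallel construction and small-scale screening of fusion proteins.
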