Addgene plasmid #41118: pOPINMSYB
Purpose: (Empty Backbone)
Depositing lab: Ray Owens. Depositing organization: University of Oxford. Publication: High throughput construction and small scale expression screening of multi-tag vectors in Escherichia coli. Bird LE. Methods. 2011 Sep;55(1):29-37. Epub 2011 Aug 10. 10.1016/j.ymeth.2011.08.002 PubMed 21856427.
Backbone
  Vector backbone: ptriex2
  Backbone manufacturer: Merck
  Vector type: Mammalian Expression, Bacterial Expression, Insect Expression
Growth in bacteria
  Bacterial resistance: Ampicillin, 100 μg/mL
  Growth temperature: 37°C
  Growth strain: DH5alpha
  Copy number: Unknown
Gene/Insert
  Cloning method: Ligation Independent Cloning
Terms and licenses: Academic/Nonprofit Terms; Industry Terms: Not Available to Industry
Depositor comments: There is a minor gap between depositor's reference sequence and Addgene's quality control sequence. The gap does not affect MSYB ORF.
How to cite: pOPINMSYB was a gift from Ray Owens (Addgene plasmid # 41118 ; http://n2t.net/addgene:41118 ; RRID:Addgene_41118)
