>Addgene plasmid #41118 | pOPINMSYB | addgene partial sequence | sequence record 61248 | T7 5'-TAATACGACTCACTATAGGG-3'
ATCCGGGACCTTTAATTCAACCCAACACAATATATTATAGTTAAATAAGAATTATTATCAAATCATTTGT
ATATTAATTAAAATACTATACTGTAAATTACATTTTATTTACAATCAAAGGAGATATACCATGGCACACC
ATCACCACCATCACACCATGTACGCAACGCTTGAAGAAGCCATTGACGCTGCACGCGAAGAATTTCTTGC
AGACAACCCCGGCATCGACGCCGAAGATGCGAATGTGCAACAGTTCAATGCCCAAAAATACGTTTTGCAG
GACGGCGACATCATGTGGCAAGTTGAGTTTTTTGCCGACGAAGGGGAAGAAGGTGAATGTTTACCTATGC
TTAGCGGTGAAGCCGCGCAAAGTGTTTTTGATGGCGACTATGATGAGATAGAGATACGCCAGGAGTGGCA
GGAAGAGAATACATTACATGAATGGGACGAGGGGGAATTTCAGCTTGAGCCACCGCTGGATACCGAGGAA
GGACGCGCAGCAGCTGATGAGTGGGATGAACGTAGCAGCGGTCTGGAAGTTCTGTTTCAGGGTACCGTCG
ACCCGACTGGAAAGCGGGCAGTGAGCGCAACGCAATTAATGTGAGTTAGCTCACTCATTAGGCACCCCAG
GCTTTACACTTTATGCTTCCGGCTCGTATGTTGTGTGGAATTGTGAGCGGATAACAATTTCACACAGGAA
ACAGCTATGACCATGATTACGGATTCACTGGCCGTCGTTTTACAACGTCGTGACTGGGAAAACCCTGGCG
TTACCCAACTTAATCGCCTTGCAGCACATCCCCCTTTCGCCAGCTGGCGTAAT
